>Addgene plasmid #166143 | pAG426GAL-EGFP | depositor full sequence | sequence record 322692 | Full Sequence
GACGAAAGGGCCTCGTGATACGCCTATTTTTATAGGTTAATGTCATGATAATAATGGTTTCTTAGTATGA
TCCAATATCAAAGGAAATGATAGCATTGAAGGATGAGACTAATCCAATTGAGGAGTGGCAGCATATAGAA
CAGCTAAAGGGTAGTGCTGAAGGAAGCATACGATACCCCGCATGGAATGGGATAATATCACAGGAGGTAC
TAGACTACCTTTCATCCTACATAAATAGACGCATATAAGTACGCATTTAAGCATAAACACGCACTATGCC
GTTCTTCTCATGTATATATATATACAGGCAACACGCAGATATAGGTGCGACGTGAACAGTGAGCTGTATG
TGCGCAGCTCGCGTTGCATTTTCGGAAGCGCTCGTTTTCGGAAACGCTTTGAAGTTCCTATTCCGAAGTT
CCTATTCTCTAGAAAGTATAGGAACTTCAGAGCGCTTTTGAAAACCAAAAGCGCTCTGAAGACGCACTTT
CAAAAAACCAAAAACGCACCGGACTGTAACGAGCTACTAAAATATTGCGAATACCGCTTCCACAAACATT
GCTCAAAAGTATCTCTTTGCTATATATCTCTGTGCTATATCCCTATATAACCTACCCATCCACCTTTCGC
TCCTTGAACTTGCATCTAAACTCGACCTCTACATTTTTTATGTTTATCTCTAGTATTACTCTTTAGACAA
AAAAATTGTAGTAAGAACTATTCATAGAGTGAATCGAAAACAATACGAAAATGTAAACATTTCCTATACG
TAGTATATAGAGACAAAATAGAAGAAACCGTTCATAATTTTCTGACCAATGAAGAATCATCAACGCTATC
ACTTTCTGTTCACAAAGTATGCGCAATCCACATCGGTATAGAATATAATCGGGGATGCCTTTATCTTGAA
AAAATGCACCCGCAGCTTCGCTAGTAATCAGTAAACGCGGGAAGTGGAGTCAGGCTTTTTTTATGGAAGA
GAAAATAGACACCAAAGTAGCCTTCTTCTAACCTTAACGGACCTACAGTGCAAAAAGTTATCAAGAGACT
GCATTATAGAGCGCACAAAGGAGAAAAAAAGTAATCTAAGATGCTTTGTTAGAAAAATAGCGCTCTCGGG
ATGCATTTTTGTAGAACAAAAAAGAAGTATAGATTCTTTGTTGGTAAAATAGCGCTCTCGCGTTGCATTT
CTGTTCTGTAAAAATGCAGCTCAGATTCTTTGTTTGAAAAATTAGCGCTCTCGCGTTGCATTTTTGTTTT
ACAAAAATGAAGCACAGATTCTTCGTTGGTAAAATAGCGCTTTCGCGTTGCATTTCTGTTCTGTAAAAAT
GCAGCTCAGATTCTTTGTTTGAAAAATTAGCGCTCTCGCGTTGCATTTTTGTTCTACAAAATGAAGCACA
GATGCTTCGTTCAGGTGGCACTTTTCGGGGAAATGTGCGCGGAACCCCTATTTGTTTATTTTTCTAAATA
CATTCAAATATGTATCCGCTCATGAGACAATAACCCTGATAAATGCTTCAATAATATTGAAAAAGGAAGA
GTATGAGTATTCAACATTTCCGTGTCGCCCTTATTCCCTTTTTTGCGGCATTTTGCCTTCCTGTTTTTGC
TCACCCAGAAACGCTGGTGAAAGTAAAAGATGCTGAAGATCAGTTGGGTGCACGAGTGGGTTACATCGAA
CTGGATCTCAACAGCGGTAAGATCCTTGAGAGTTTTCGCCCCGAAGAACGTTTTCCAATGATGAGCACTT
TTAAAGTTCTGCTATGTGGCGCGGTATTATCCCGTATTGACGCCGGGCAAGAGCAACTCGGTCGCCGCAT
ACACTATTCTCAGAATGACTTGGTTGAGTACTCACCAGTCACAGAAAAGCATCTTACGGATGGCATGACA
GTAAGAGAATTATGCAGTGCTGCCATAACCATGAGTGATAACACTGCGGCCAACTTACTTCTGACAACGA
TCGGAGGACCGAAGGAGCTAACCGCTTTTTTGCACAACATGGGGGATCATGTAACTCGCCTTGATCGTTG
GGAACCGGAGCTGAATGAAGCCATACCAAACGACGAGCGTGACACCACGATGCCTGTAGCAATGGCAACA
ACGTTGCGCAAACTATTAACTGGCGAACTACTTACTCTAGCTTCCCGGCAACAATTAATAGACTGGATGG
AGGCGGATAAAGTTGCAGGACCACTTCTGCGCTCGGCCCTTCCGGCTGGCTGGTTTATTGCTGATAAATC
TGGAGCCGGTGAGCGTGGGTCTCGCGGTATCATTGCAGCACTGGGGCCAGATGGTAAGCCCTCCCGTATC
GTAGTTATCTACACGACGGGGAGTCAGGCAACTATGGATGAACGAAATAGACAGATCGCTGAGATAGGTG
CCTCACTGATTAAGCATTGGTAACTGTCAGACCAAGTTTACTCATATATACTTTAGATTGATTTAAAACT
TCATTTTTAATTTAAAAGGATCTAGGTGAAGATCCTTTTTGATAATCTCATGACCAAAATCCCTTAACGT
GAGTTTTCGTTCCACTGAGCGTCAGACCCCGTAGAAAAGATCAAAGGATCTTCTTGAGATCCTTTTTTTC
TGCGCGTAATCTGCTGCTTGCAAACAAAAAAACCACCGCTACCAGCGGTGGTTTGTTTGCCGGATCAAGA
GCTACCAACTCTTTTTCCGAAGGTAACTGGCTTCAGCAGAGCGCAGATACCAAATACTGTTCTTCTAGTG
TAGCCGTAGTTAGGCCACCACTTCAAGAACTCTGTAGCACCGCCTACATACCTCGCTCTGCTAATCCTGT
TACCAGTGGCTGCTGCCAGTGGCGATAAGTCGTGTCTTACCGGGTTGGACTCAAGACGATAGTTACCGGA
TAAGGCGCAGCGGTCGGGCTGAACGGGGGGTTCGTGCACACAGCCCAGCTTGGAGCGAACGACCTACACC
GAACTGAGATACCTACAGCGTGAGCTATGAGAAAGCGCCACGCTTCCCGAAGGGAGAAAGGCGGACAGGT
ATCCGGTAAGCGGCAGGGTCGGAACAGGAGAGCGCACGAGGGAGCTTCCAGGGGGAAACGCCTGGTATCT
TTATAGTCCTGTCGGGTTTCGCCACCTCTGACTTGAGCGTCGATTTTTGTGATGCTCGTCAGGGGGGCGG
AGCCTATGGAAAAACGCCAGCAACGCGGCCTTTTTACGGTTCCTGGCCTTTTGCTGGCCTTTTGCTCACA
TGTTCTTTCCTGCGTTATCCCCTGATTCTGTGGATAACCGTATTACCGCCTTTGAGTGAGCTGATACCGC
TCGCCGCAGCCGAACGACCGAGCGCAGCGAGTCAGTGAGCGAGGAAGCGGAAGAGCGCCCAATACGCAAA
CCGCCTCTCCCCGCGCGTTGGCCGATTCATTAATGCAGCTGGCACGACAGGTTTCCCGACTGGAAAGCGG
GCAGTGAGCGCAACGCAATTAATGTGAGTTAGCTCACTCATTAGGCACCCCAGGCTTTACACTTTATGCT
TCCGGCTCGTATGTTGTGTGGAATTGTGAGCGGATAACAATTTCACACAGGAAACAGCTATGACCATGAT
TACGCCAAGCGCGCAATTAACCCTCACTAAAGGGAACAAAAGCTGGAGCTCTAGTACGGATTAGAAGCCG
CCGAGCGGGTGACAGCCCTCCGAAGGAAGACTCTCCTCCGTGCGTCCTCGTCTTCACCGGTCGCGTTCCT
GAAACGCAGATGTGCCTCGCGCCGCACTGCTCCGAACAATAAAGATTCTACAATACTAGCTTTTATGGTT
ATGAAGAGGAAAAATTGGCAGTAACCTGGCCCCACAAACCTTCAAATGAACGAATCAAATTAACAACCAT
AGGATGATAATGCGATTAGTTTTTTAGCCTTATTTCTGGGGTAATTAATCAGCGAAGCGATGATTTTTGA
TCTATTAACAGATATATAAATGCAAAAACTGCATAACCACTTTAACTAATACTTTCAACATTTTCGGTTT
GTATTACTTCTTATTCAAATGTAATAAAAGTATCAACAAAAAATTGTTAATATACCTCTATACTTTAACG
TCAAGGAGAAAAAACCCCGGATTCTAGAACTAGTGGATCCCCCATCACAAGTTTGTACAAAAAAGCAGGC
TTCGAAGGAGATAACAAAATGGTGAGCAAGGGCGAGGAGCTGTTCACCGGGGTGGTGCCCATCCTGGTCG
AGCTGGACGGCGACGTAAACGGCCACAAGTTCAGCGTGTCCGGCGAGGGCGAGGGCGATGCCACCTACGG
CAAGCTGACCCTGAAGTTCATCTGCACCACCGGCAAGCTGCCCGTGCCCTGGCCCACCCTCGTGACCACC
CTGACCTACGGCGTGCAGTGCTTCAGCCGCTACCCCGACCACATGAAGCAGCACGACTTCTTCAAGTCCG
CCATGCCCGAAGGCTACGTCCAGGAGCGCACCATCTTCTTCAAGGACGACGGCAACTACAAGACCCGCGC
CGAGGTGAAGTTCGAGGGCGACACCCTGGTGAACCGCATCGAGCTGAAGGGCATCGACTTCAAGGAGGAC
GGCAACATCCTGGGGCACAAGCTGGAGTACAACTACAACAGCCACAACGTCTATATCATGGCCGACAAGC
AGAAGAACGGCATCAAGGTGAACTTCAAGATCCGCCACAACATCGAGGACGGCAGCGTGCAGCTCGCCGA
CCACTACCAGCAGAACACCCCCATCGGCGACGGCCCCGTGCTGCTGCCCGACAACCACTACCTGAGCACC
CAGTCCGCCCTGAGCAAAGACCCCAACGAGAAGCGCGATCACATGGTCCTGCTGGAGTTCGTGACCGCCG
CCGGGATCACTCTCGGCATGGACGAGCTGTACAAGTAATAAGACCCAGCTTTCTTGTACAAAGTGGTGAT
GGGCTGCAGGAATTCGATATCAAGCTTATCGATACCGTCGACCTCGAGTCATGTAATTAGTTATGTCACG
CTTACATTCACGCCCTCCCCCCACATCCGCTCTAACCGAAAAGGAAGGAGTTAGACAACCTGAAGTCTAG
GTCCCTATTTATTTTTTTATAGTTATGTTAGTATTAAGAACGTTATTTATATTTCAAATTTTTCTTTTTT
TTCTGTACAGACGCGTGTACGCATGTAACATTATACTGAAAACCTTGCTTGAGAAGGTTTTGGGACGCTC
GAAGGCTTTAATTTGCGGCCGGTACCCAATTCGCCCTATAGTGAGTCGTATTACGCGCGCTCACTGGCCG
TCGTTTTACAACGTCGTGACTGGGAAAACCCTGGCGTTACCCAACTTAATCGCCTTGCAGCACATCCCCC
TTTCGCCAGCTGGCGTAATAGCGAAGAGGCCCGCACCGATCGCCCTTCCCAACAGTTGCGCAGCCTGAAT
GGCGAATGGCGCG
[124 nt withheld, positions 5404-5527]
C
[91 nt withheld, positions 5529-5619]
A
[49 nt withheld, positions 5621-5669]
CCTTTGACGTTGGAGTCCACGTTCTTT
[37 nt withheld, positions 5697-5733]
ACCCTATCTCGGTCTATTCTTTTGATTTATAAGGGATTTTGCCGATTTCGGCCTATTGGTTAAAAAATGA
GCTGATTTAACAAAAATTTAACGCGAATTTTAACAAAATATTAACGTTTACAATTTCCTGATGCGGTATT
TTCTCCTTACGCATCTGTGCGGTATTTCACACCGCATAGGGTAATAACTGATATAATTAAATTGAAGCTC
TAATTTGTGAGTTTAGTATACATGCATTTACTTATAATACAGTTTTTTAGTTTTGCTGGCCGCATCTTCT
CAAATATGCTTCCCAGCCTGCTTTTCTGTAACGTTCACCCTCTACCTTAGCATCCCTTCCCTTTGCAAAT
AGTCCTCTTCCAACAATAATAATGTCAGATCCTGTAGAGACCACATCATCCACGGTTCTATACTGTTGAC
CCAATGCGTCTCCCTTGTCATCTAAACCCACACCGGGTGTCATAATCAACCAATCGTAACCTTCATCTCT
TCCACCCATGTCTCTTTGAGCAATAAAGCCGATAACAAAATCTTTGTCGCTCTTCGCAATGTCAACAGTA
CCCTTAGTATATTCTCCAGTAGATAGGGAGCCCTTGCATGACAATTCTGCTAACATCAAAAGGCCTCTAG
GTTCCTTTGTTACTTCTTCTGCCGCCTGCTTCAAACCGCTAACAATACCTGGGCCCACCACACCGTGTGC
ATTCGTAATGTCTGCCCATTCTGCTATTCTGTATACACCCGCAGAGTACTGCAATTTGACTGTATTACCA
ATGTCAGCAAATTTTCTGTCTTCGAAGAGTAAAAAATTGTACTTGGCGGATAATGCCTTTAGCGGCTTAA
CTGTGCCCTCCATGGAAAAATCAGTCAAGATATCCACATGTGTTTTTAGTAAACAAATTTTGGGACCTAA
TGCTTCAACTAACTCCAGTAATTCCTTGGTGGTACGAACATCCAATGAAGCACACAAGTTTGTTTGCTTT
TCGTGCATGATATTAAATAGCTTGGCAGCAACAGGACTAGGATGAGTAGCAGCACGTTCCTTATATGTAG
CTTTCGACATGATTTATCTTCGTTTCCTGCAGGTTTTTGTTCTGTGCAGTTGGGTTAAGAATACTGGGCA
ATTTCATGTTTCTTCAACACTACATATGCGTATATATACCAATCTAAGTCTGTGCTCCTTCCTTCGTTCT
TCCTTCTGTTCGGAGATTACCGAATCAAAAAAATTTCAAGGAAACCGAAATCAAAAAAAAGAATAAAAAA
AAAATGATGAATTGAAAAGGTGGTATGGTGCACTCTCAGTACAATCTGCTCTGATGCCGCATAGTTAAGC
CAGCCCCGACACCCGCCAACACCCGCTGACGCGCCCTGACGGGCTTGTCTGCTCCCGGCATCCGCTTACA
GACAAGCTGTGACCGTCTCCGGGAGCTGCATGTGTCAGAGGTTTTCACCGTCATCACCGAAACGCGCGA
Features (pLannotate 1.2.2; 24 found; start..end, strand, type, name):
     69..1411    +  rep_origin     2μ ori: yeast 2μ plasmid origin of replication
   1438..1542    +  promoter       AmpR promoter: bla
   1543..2403    +  CDS            AmpR: β-lactamase; bla; confers resistance to ampicillin, carbenicillin, and related antibiotics
   2574..3162    +  rep_origin     ori: high-copy-number ColE1/pMB1/pBR322/pUC origin of replication
   3345..3437    +  CDS            lacI (fragment): lac repressor; lacI; The lac repressor binds to the lac operator to inhibit transcription in E. coli. This inhibition can be relieved by adding lactose or isopropyl-β-D-thiogalactopyranoside (IPTG).
   3450..3471    +  protein_bind   CAP binding site: CAP binding activates transcription in the presence of cAMP. E. coli catabolite activator protein
   3486..3516    +  promoter       lac promoter: promoter for the E. coli lac operon
   3524..3540    +  protein_bind   lac operator: The lac repressor binds to the lac operator to inhibit transcription in E. coli. This inhibition can be relieved by adding lactose or isopropyl-β-D-thiogalactopyranoside (IPTG). lac repressor encoded by lacI
   3585..3603    +  promoter       T3 promoter: promoter for bacteriophage T3 RNA polymerase
   3627..4068    +  promoter       GAL1 promoter: S. cerevisiae GAL1; inducible promoter, regulated by Gal4
   4083..4103    +  misc_feature   MCS (fragment): pBluescript multiple cloning site
   4107..4131    +  protein_bind   attB1: mutant version of attB; recombination site for the Gateway® BP reaction BP Clonase™
   4149..4868    +  CDS            EGFP: the original enhanced GFP (Yang et al., 1996) mammalian codon-optimized
   4873..4897    -  protein_bind   attB2: mutant version of attB; recombination site for the Gateway® BP reaction BP Clonase™
   4901..4948    +  misc_feature   MCS (fragment): pBluescript multiple cloning site
   4949..5196    +  terminator     CYC1 terminator: S. cerevisiae CYC1; transcription terminator for CYC1
   5215..5233    -  promoter       T7 promoter: promoter for bacteriophage T7 RNA polymerase
   5241..5396    +  CDS            lacZα (fragment): LacZα fragment of β-galactosidase; lacZ fragment
   5404..5859    +  rep_origin     f1 ori (sequence partly withheld): f1 bacteriophage origin of replication; arrow indicates direction of (+) strand synthesis
   5860..5911    -  misc_feature   bom (fragment): basis of mobility region from pBR322
   5990..6793    -  CDS            URA3: orotidine-5'-phosphate decarboxylase, required for uracil biosynthesis; S. cerevisiae URA3; yeast auxotrophic marker, counterselectable with 5-fluoroorotic acid (5-FOA)
   6794..7009    -  promoter       URA3 promoter: S. cerevisiae URA3
   7017..7066    -  misc_feature   bom (fragment): basis of mobility region from pBR322
   7168..1       -  CDS            rop (fragment) (across the origin): Rop protein, which maintains plasmids at low copy number; rop
