>Addgene plasmid #166143 | pAG426GAL-EGFP | addgene full sequence | sequence record 329880 | Addgene NGS Result
GACGAAAGGGCCTCGTGATACGCCTATTTTTATAGGTTAATGTCATGATAATAATGGTTTCTTAGTATGA
TCCAATATCAAAGGAAATGATAGCATTGAAGGATGAGACTAATCCAATTGAGGAGTGGCAGCATATAGAA
CAGCTAAAGGGTAGTGCTGAAGGAAGCATACGATACCCCGCATGGAATGGGATAATATCACAGGAGGTAC
TAGACTACCTTTCATCCTACATAAATAGACGCATATAAGTACGCATTTAAGCATAAACACGCACTATGCC
GTTCTTCTCATGTATATATATATACAGGCAACACGCAGATATAGGTGCGACGTGAACAGTGAGCTGTATG
TGCGCAGCTCGCGTTGCATTTTCGGAAGCGCTCGTTTTCGGAAACGCTTTGAAGTTCCTATTCCGAAGTT
CCTATTCTCTAGAAAGTATAGGAACTTCAGAGCGCTTTTGAAAACCAAAAGCGCTCTGAAGACGCACTTT
CAAAAAACCAAAAACGCACCGGACTGTAACGAGCTACTAAAATATTGCGAATACCGCTTCCACAAACATT
GCTCAAAAGTATCTCTTTGCTATATATCTCTGTGCTATATCCCTATATAACCTACCCATCCACCTTTCGC
TCCTTGAACTTGCATCTAAACTCGACCTCTACATTTTTTATGTTTATCTCTAGTATTACTCTTTAGACAA
AAAAATTGTAGTAAGAACTATTCATAGAGTGAATCGAAAACAATACGAAAATGTAAACATTTCCTATACG
TAGTATATAGAGACAAAATAGAAGAAACCGTTCATAATTTTCTGACCAATGAAGAATCATCAACGCTATC
ACTTTCTGTTCACAAAGTATGCGCAATCCACATCGGTATAGAATATAATCGGGGATGCCTTTATCTTGAA
AAAATGCACCCGCAGCTTCGCTAGTAATCAGTAAACGCGGGAAGTGGAGTCAGGCTTTTTTTATGGAAGA
GAAAATAGACACCAAAGTAGCCTTCTTCTAACCTTAACGGACCTACAGTGCAAAAAGTTATCAAGAGACT
GCATTATAGAGCGCACAAAGGAGAAAAAAAGTAATCTAAGATGCTTTGTTAGAAAAATAGCGCTCTCGGG
ATGCATTTTTGTAGAACAAAAAAGAAGTATAGATTCTTTGTTGGTAAAATAGCGCTCTCGCGTTGCATTT
CTGTTCTGTAAAAATGCAGCTCAGATTCTTTGTTTGAAAAATTAGCGCTCTCGCGTTGCATTTTTGTTTT
ACAAAAATGAAGCACAGATTCTTCGTTGGTAAAATAGCGCTTTCGCGTTGCATTTCTGTTCTGTAAAAAT
GCAGCTCAGATTCTTTGTTTGAAAAATTAGCGCTCTCGCGTTGCATTTTTGTTCTACAAAATGAAGCACA
GATGCTTCGTTCAGGTGGCACTTTTCGGGGAAATGTGCGCGGAACCCCTATTTGTTTATTTTTCTAAATA
CATTCAAATATGTATCCGCTCATGAGACAATAACCCTGATAAATGCTTCAATAATATTGAAAAAGGAAGA
GTATGAGTATTCAACATTTCCGTGTCGCCCTTATTCCCTTTTTTGCGGCATTTTGCCTTCCTGTTTTTGC
TCACCCAGAAACGCTGGTGAAAGTAAAAGATGCTGAAGATCAGTTGGGTGCACGAGTGGGTTACATCGAA
CTGGATCTCAACAGCGGTAAGATCCTTGAGAGTTTTCGCCCCGAAGAACGTTTTCCAATGATGAGCACTT
TTAAAGTTCTGCTATGTGGCGCGGTATTATCCCGTATTGACGCCGGGCAAGAGCAACTCGGTCGCCGCAT
ACACTATTCTCAGAATGACTTGGTTGAGTACTCACCAGTCACAGAAAAGCATCTTACGGATGGCATGACA
GTAAGAGAATTATGCAGTGCTGCCATAACCATGAGTGATAACACTGCGGCCAACTTACTTCTGACAACGA
TCGGAGGACCGAAGGAGCTAACCGCTTTTTTGCACAACATGGGGGATCATGTAACTCGCCTTGATCGTTG
GGAACCGGAGCTGAATGAAGCCATACCAAACGACGAGCGTGACACCACGATGCCTGTAGCAATGGCAACA
ACGTTGCGCAAACTATTAACTGGCGAACTACTTACTCTAGCTTCCCGGCAACAATTAATAGACTGGATGG
AGGCGGATAAAGTTGCAGGACCACTTCTGCGCTCGGCCCTTCCGGCTGGCTGGTTTATTGCTGATAAATC
TGGAGCCGGTGAGCGTGGGTCTCGCGGTATCATTGCAGCACTGGGGCCAGATGGTAAGCCCTCCCGTATC
GTAGTTATCTACACGACGGGGAGTCAGGCAACTATGGATGAACGAAATAGACAGATCGCTGAGATAGGTG
CCTCACTGATTAAGCATTGGTAACTGTCAGACCAAGTTTACTCATATATACTTTAGATTGATTTAAAACT
TCATTTTTAATTTAAAAGGATCTAGGTGAAGATCCTTTTTGATAATCTCATGACCAAAATCCCTTAACGT
GAGTTTTCGTTCCACTGAGCGTCAGACCCCGTAGAAAAGATCAAAGGATCTTCTTGAGATCCTTTTTTTC
TGCGCGTAATCTGCTGCTTGCAAACAAAAAAACCACCGCTACCAGCGGTGGTTTGTTTGCCGGATCAAGA
GCTACCAACTCTTTTTCCGAAGGTAACTGGCTTCAGCAGAGCGCAGATACCAAATACTGTTCTTCTAGTG
TAGCCGTAGTTAGGCCACCACTTCAAGAACTCTGTAGCACCGCCTACATACCTCGCTCTGCTAATCCTGT
TACCAGTGGCTGCTGCCAGTGGCGATAAGTCGTGTCTTACCGGGTTGGACTCAAGACGATAGTTACCGGA
TAAGGCGCAGCGGTCGGGCTGAACGGGGGGTTCGTGCACACAGCCCAGCTTGGAGCGAACGACCTACACC
GAACTGAGATACCTACAGCGTGAGCTATGAGAAAGCGCCACGCTTCCCGAAGGGAGAAAGGCGGACAGGT
ATCCGGTAAGCGGCAGGGTCGGAACAGGAGAGCGCACGAGGGAGCTTCCAGGGGGAAACGCCTGGTATCT
TTATAGTCCTGTCGGGTTTCGCCACCTCTGACTTGAGCGTCGATTTTTGTGATGCTCGTCAGGGGGGCGG
AGCCTATGGAAAAACGCCAGCAACGCGGCCTTTTTACGGTTCCTGGCCTTTTGCTGGCCTTTTGCTCACA
TGTTCTTTCCTGCGTTATCCCCTGATTCTGTGGATAACCGTATTACCGCCTTTGAGTGAGCTGATACCGC
TCGCCGCAGCCGAACGACCGAGCGCAGCGAGTCAGTGAGCGAGGAAGCGGAAGAGCGCCCAATACGCAAA
CCGCCTCTCCCCGCGCGTTGGCCGATTCATTAATGCAGCTGGCACGACAGGTTTCCCGACTGGAAAGCGG
GCAGTGAGCGCAACGCAATTAATGTGAGTTAGCTCACTCATTAGGCACCCCAGGCTTTACACTTTATGCT
TCCGGCTCGTATGTTGTGTGGAATTGTGAGCGGATAACAATTTCACACAGGAAACAGCTATGACCATGAT
TACGCCAAGCGCGCAATTAACCCTCACTAAAGGGAACAAAAGCTGGAGCTCTAGTACGGATTAGAAGCCG
CCGAGCGGGTGACAGCCCTCCGAAGGAAGACTCTCCTCCGTGCGTCCTCGTCTTCACCGGTCGCGTTCCT
GAAACGCAGATGTGCCTCGCGCCGCACTGCTCCGAACAATAAAGATTCTACAATACTAGCTTTTATGGTT
ATGAAGAGGAAAAATTGGCAGTAACCTGGCCCCACAAACCTTCAAATGAACGAATCAAATTAACAACCAT
AGGATGATAATGCGATTAGTTTTTTAGCCTTATTTCTGGGGTAATTAATCAGCGAAGCGATGATTTTTGA
TCTATTAACAGATATATAAATGCAAAAACTGCATAACCACTTTAACTAATACTTTCAACATTTTCGGTTT
GTATTACTTCTTATTCAAATGTAATAAAAGTATCAACAAAAAATTGTTAATATACCTCTATACTTTAACG
TCAAGGAGAAAAAACCCCGGATTCTAGAACTAGTGGATCCCCCATCACAAGTTTGTACAAAAAAGCAGGC
TTCGAAGGAGATAACAAAATGGTGAGCAAGGGCGAGGAGCTGTTCACCGGGGTGGTGCCCATCCTGGTCG
AGCTGGACGGCGACGTAAACGGCCACAAGTTCAGCGTGTCCGGCGAGGGCGAGGGCGATGCCACCTACGG
CAAGCTGACCCTGAAGTTCATCTGCACCACCGGCAAGCTGCCCGTGCCCTGGCCCACCCTCGTGACCACC
CTGACCTACGGCGTGCAGTGCTTCAGCCGCTACCCCGACCACATGAAGCAGCACGACTTCTTCAAGTCCG
CCATGCCCGAAGGCTACGTCCAGGAGCGCACCATCTTCTTCAAGGACGACGGCAACTACAAGACCCGCGC
CGAGGTGAAGTTCGAGGGCGACACCCTGGTGAACCGCATCGAGCTGAAGGGCATCGACTTCAAGGAGGAC
GGCAACATCCTGGGGCACAAGCTGGAGTACAACTACAACAGCCACAACGTCTATATCATGGCCGACAAGC
AGAAGAACGGCATCAAGGTGAACTTCAAGATCCGCCACAACATCGAGGACGGCAGCGTGCAGCTCGCCGA
CCACTACCAGCAGAACACCCCCATCGGCGACGGCCCCGTGCTGCTGCCCGACAACCACTACCTGAGCACC
CAGTCCGCCCTGAGCAAAGACCCCAACGAGAAGCGCGATCACATGGTCCTGCTGGAGTTCGTGACCGCCG
CCGGGATCACTCTCGGCATGGACGAGCTGTACAAGTAAGACCCAGCTTTCTTGTACAAAGTGGTGATGGG
CTGCAGGAATTCGATATCAAGCTTATCGATACCGTCGACCTCGAGTCATGTAATTAGTTATGTCACGCTT
ACATTCACGCCCTCCCCCCACATCCGCTCTAACCGAAAAGGAAGGAGTTAGACAACCTGAAGTCTAGGTC
CCTATTTATTTTTTTATAGTTATGTTAGTATTAAGAACGTTATTTATATTTCAAATTTTTCTTTTTTTTC
TGTACAGACGCGTGTACGCATGTAACATTATACTGAAAACCTTGCTTGAGAAGGTTTTGGGACGCTCGAA
GGCTTTAATTTGCGGCCGGTACCCAATTCGCCCTATAGTGAGTCGTATTACGCGCGCTCACTGGCCGTCG
TTTTACAACGTCGTGACTGGGAAAACCCTGGCGTTACCCAACTTAATCGCCTTGCAGCACATCCCCCTTT
CGCCAGCTGGCGTAATAGCGAAGAGGCCCGCACCGATCGCCCTTCCCAACAGTTGCGCAGCCTGAATGGC
GAATGG
[124 nt withheld, positions 5397-5520]
C
[91 nt withheld, positions 5522-5612]
A
[49 nt withheld, positions 5614-5662]
CCTTTGACGTTGGAGTCCACGTTCTTT
[37 nt withheld, positions 5690-5726]
ACCCTATCTCGGTCTATTCTTTTGATTTATAAGGGATTTTGCCGATTTCGGCCTATTGGTTAAAAAATGA
GCTGATTTAACAAAAATTTAACGCGAATTTTAACAAAATATTAACGCTTACAATTTCCTGATGCGGTATT
TTCTCCTTACGCATCTGTGCGGTATTTCACACCGCATAGGGTAATAACTGATATAATTAAATTGAAGCTC
TAATTTGTGAGTTTAGTATACATGCATTTACTTATAATACAGTTTTTTAGTTTTGCTGGCCGCATCTTCT
CAAATATGCTTCCCAGCCTGCTTTTCTGTAACGTTCACCCTCTACCTTAGCATCCCTTCCCTTTGCAAAT
AGTCCTCTTCCAACAATAATAATGTCAGATCCTGTAGAGACCACATCATCCACGGTTCTATACTGTTGAC
CCAATGCGTCTCCCTTGTCATCTAAACCCACACCGGGTGTCATAATCAACCAATCGTAACCTTCATCTCT
TCCACCCATGTCTCTTTGAGCAATAAAGCCGATAACAAAATCTTTGTCGCTCTTCGCAATGTCAACAGTA
CCCTTAGTATATTCTCCAGTAGATAGGGAGCCCTTGCATGACAATTCTGCTAACATCAAAAGGCCTCTAG
GTTCCTTTGTTACTTCTTCTGCCGCCTGCTTCAAACCGCTAACAATACCTGGGCCCACCACACCGTGTGC
ATTCGTAATGTCTGCCCATTCTGCTATTCTGTATACACCCGCAGAGTACTGCAATTTGACTGTATTACCA
ATGTCAGCAAATTTTCTGTCTTCGAAGAGTAAAAAATTGTACTTGGCGGATAATGCCTTTAGCGGCTTAA
CTGTGCCCTCCATGGAAAAATCAGTCAAGATATCCACATGTGTTTTTAGTAAACAAATTTTGGGACCTAA
TGCTTCAACTAACTCCAGTAATTCCTTGGTGGTACGAACATCCAATGAAGCACACAAGTTTGTTTGCTTT
TCGTGCATGATATTAAATAGCTTGGCAGCAACAGGACTAGGATGAGTAGCAGCACGTTCCTTATATGTAG
CTTTCGACATGATTTATCTTCGTTTCCTGCAGGTTTTTGTTCTGTGCAGTTGGGTTAAGAATACTGGGCA
ATTTCATGTTTCTTCAACACTACATATGCGTATATATACCAATCTAAGTCTGTGCTCCTTCCTTCGTTCT
TCCTTCTGTTCGGAGATTACCGAATCAAAAAAATTTCAAGGAAACCGAAATCAAAAAAAAGAATAAAAAA
AAAATGATGAATTGAAAAGGTGGTATGGTGCACTCTCAGTACAATCTGCTCTGATGCCGCATAGTTAAGC
CAGCCCCGACACCCGCCAACACCCGCTGACGCGCCCTGACGGGCTTGTCTGCTCCCGGCATCCGCTTACA
GACAAGCTGTGACCGTCTCCGGGAGCTGCATGTGTCAGAGGTTTTCACCGTCATCACCGAAACGCGCGA
Features (pLannotate 1.2.2; 24 found; start..end, strand, type, name):
     69..1411    +  rep_origin     2μ ori: yeast 2μ plasmid origin of replication
   1438..1542    +  promoter       AmpR promoter: bla
   1543..2403    +  CDS            AmpR: β-lactamase; bla; confers resistance to ampicillin, carbenicillin, and related antibiotics
   2574..3162    +  rep_origin     ori: high-copy-number ColE1/pMB1/pBR322/pUC origin of replication
   3345..3437    +  CDS            lacI (fragment): lac repressor; lacI; The lac repressor binds to the lac operator to inhibit transcription in E. coli. This inhibition can be relieved by adding lactose or isopropyl-β-D-thiogalactopyranoside (IPTG).
   3450..3471    +  protein_bind   CAP binding site: CAP binding activates transcription in the presence of cAMP. E. coli catabolite activator protein
   3486..3516    +  promoter       lac promoter: promoter for the E. coli lac operon
   3524..3540    +  protein_bind   lac operator: The lac repressor binds to the lac operator to inhibit transcription in E. coli. This inhibition can be relieved by adding lactose or isopropyl-β-D-thiogalactopyranoside (IPTG). lac repressor encoded by lacI
   3585..3603    +  promoter       T3 promoter: promoter for bacteriophage T3 RNA polymerase
   3627..4068    +  promoter       GAL1 promoter: S. cerevisiae GAL1; inducible promoter, regulated by Gal4
   4083..4103    +  misc_feature   MCS (fragment): pBluescript multiple cloning site
   4107..4131    +  protein_bind   attB1: mutant version of attB; recombination site for the Gateway® BP reaction BP Clonase™
   4149..4868    +  CDS            EGFP: the original enhanced GFP (Yang et al., 1996) mammalian codon-optimized
   4870..4894    -  protein_bind   attB2: mutant version of attB; recombination site for the Gateway® BP reaction BP Clonase™
   4898..4945    +  misc_feature   MCS (fragment): pBluescript multiple cloning site
   4946..5193    +  terminator     CYC1 terminator: S. cerevisiae CYC1; transcription terminator for CYC1
   5212..5230    -  promoter       T7 promoter: promoter for bacteriophage T7 RNA polymerase
   5238..5393    +  CDS            lacZα (fragment): LacZα fragment of β-galactosidase; lacZ fragment
   5397..5825    +  rep_origin     f1 ori (sequence partly withheld): f1 bacteriophage origin of replication; arrow indicates direction of (+) strand synthesis
   5853..5904    -  misc_feature   bom (fragment): basis of mobility region from pBR322
   5983..6786    -  CDS            URA3: orotidine-5'-phosphate decarboxylase, required for uracil biosynthesis; S. cerevisiae URA3; yeast auxotrophic marker, counterselectable with 5-fluoroorotic acid (5-FOA)
   6787..7002    -  promoter       URA3 promoter: S. cerevisiae URA3
   7010..7059    -  misc_feature   bom (fragment): basis of mobility region from pBR322
   7161..1       -  CDS            rop (fragment) (across the origin): Rop protein, which maintains plasmids at low copy number; rop
