[The description below was written by a language model from this plasmid's Addgene catalogue record and pLannotate feature annotations shown in this document.]
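Description:
pAG426GAL-EGFP is a yeast episomal expression plasmid built on the pRS426 backbone, designed to express EGFP in Saccharomyces cerevisiae under galactose control. It is a shuttle vector. In E. coli it replicates from a high-copy ColE1/pUC-type origin and is selected with ampicillin through the bla gene. In yeast the 2μ origin maintains it at high copy, and the URA3 marker, driven by its own promoter, complements uracil auxotrophy and can be counterselected with 5-FOA. An f1 origin and remnants of the pBluescript-derived cloning region are also annotated, including lac promoter/operator elements, a lacZα fragment and flanking T3 and T7 promoters. These are carried over from the backbone and play no part in yeast expression.

The expression cassette consists of the GAL1 promoter, the EGFP coding sequence (the original mammalian codon-optimized enhanced GFP) and the CYC1 transcription terminator. GAL1 is regulated by Gal4, so transcription is induced by galactose. EGFP is flanked by attB1 and attB2 sites, consistent with the recorded Gateway cloning method, in which the insert was recombined into a destination vector. No fusion partner or epitope tag is annotated, so the plasmid appears to express EGFP alone.

The record states only inducible, high-copy EGFP expression as the purpose. The associated publication concerns protein aggregates with prion-like and phase-separation properties. The depositor's sequence (7,202 nt) and the repository's sequencing result (7,195 nt) carry the same set of annotated features in the same order. They differ by a few nucleotides, with small offsets arising downstream of EGFP and in the extent of the f1 origin annotation.
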