Addgene plasmid #166143: pAG426GAL-EGFP
Purpose: EGFP expression under the control of the Galactose-inducible promoter in yeast. Contains 2 um element for high copy within yeast.
Depositing lab: Daniel Jarosz. Depositing organization: Stanford University. Publication: Identification of protein aggregates in the aging vertebrate brain with prion-like and phase-separation properties. Harel I, Chen YR, Ziv I, Singh PP, Heinzer D, Navarro Negredo P, Goshtchevsky U, Wang W, Astre G, Moses E, McKay A, Machado BE, Hebestreit K, Yin S, Sanchez Alvarado A, Jarosz DF, Brunet A. Cell Rep. 2024 Jun 25;43(6):112787. doi: 10.1016/j.celrep.2023.112787. Epub 2024 May 28. PubMed 38810650.
Backbone
  Vector backbone: pRS426
  Vector type: Yeast Expression
  Selectable markers: URA3
Growth in bacteria
  Bacterial resistance: Ampicillin, 100 μg/mL
  Growth temperature: 37°C
  Growth strain: DH5alpha
  Copy number: High Copy
Gene/Insert
  Gene/Insert name: EGFP
  Species: Synthetic
  Promoter: GAL1
  Cloning method: Gateway Cloning
Terms and licenses: Academic/Nonprofit Terms; Industry Terms: Not Available to Industry
Depositor comments: Please visit https://doi.org/10.1101/2022.02.26.482115 for bioRxiv preprint. Also see Chen and Harel et al. 2024 (https://doi.org/10.1016/j.devcel.2024.04.014)
How to cite: pAG426GAL-EGFP was a gift from Daniel Jarosz (Addgene plasmid # 166143 ; http://n2t.net/addgene:166143 ; RRID:Addgene_166143)
